Addgene plasmid #127516: INCTbiosyn-pUB-HspINT9
Purpose: Plasmid encodes H. sapiens codon optimized Integrase 9.
Depositing lab: Martin Bonamino. Depositing organization: Instituto Nacional de Cancer (INCA). Publication: Genetic switches designed for eukaryotic cells and controlled by serine integrases. Gomide MS, Sales TT, Barros LRC, Limia CG, de Oliveira MA, Florentino LH, Barros LMG, Robledo ML, Jose GPC, Almeida MSM, Lima RN, Rehen SK, Lacorte C, Melo EO, Murad AM, Bonamino MH, Coelho CM, Rech E. Commun Biol. 2020 May 22;3(1):255. doi: 10.1038/s42003-020-0971-8. PubMed 32444777.
Backbone
  Vector backbone: pUB-GFP
  Vector type: Mammalian Expression
Growth in bacteria
  Bacterial resistance: Ampicillin, 100 μg/mL
  Growth temperature: 37°C
  Growth strain: DH5alpha
  Copy number: High Copy
Gene/Insert
  Gene/Insert name: Integrase 9 coding sequence codon optimized for H. sapiens expression. (alt name: integrase 9 Expression vector)
  Insert size (bp): 1386
  Cloning method: Unknown
Terms and licenses: Academic/Nonprofit Terms; Industry Terms: Not Available to Industry
Depositor comments: The integrase 9 coding sequence was synthesized and cloned into pUB-GFP plasmid (Addgene #11155) replacing the EGFP coding sequence. The original integrase coding sequence (before H. sapiens codon optimization) was obtained from Yang, L. et al. Nat. Methods 11, 1261-1266 (2014).
How to cite: INCTbiosyn-pUB-HspINT9 was a gift from Martin Bonamino (Addgene plasmid # 127516 ; http://n2t.net/addgene:127516 ; RRID:Addgene_127516)
