[The description below was written by a language model from this plasmid's Addgene catalogue record and pLannotate feature annotations shown in this document.]
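Description:
INCTbiosyn-pUB-HspINT9 is a mammalian expression plasmid of about 5.7 kb, built on the pUB-GFP backbone, in which the EGFP coding sequence was replaced by a synthesized, human codon-optimized open reading frame for Integrase 9 (1,386 bp). It is propagated in E. coli through a high-copy ColE1/pUC-type origin and selected with ampicillin via the β-lactamase gene and its native promoter. No mammalian selection marker is annotated, so the plasmid appears suited to transient transfection rather than drug selection of stable lines.

Expression in mammalian cells is driven by the human ubiquitin C (UbC) promoter, a constitutive promoter active in many cell types. It is followed by a remnant of the multiple cloning site. The automated annotation does not label the integrase itself, but an unannotated gap of roughly 1.4 kb between the MCS fragment and the downstream globin sequences matches the stated insert size and is presumably where the coding sequence sits. Transcripts terminate at a rabbit β-globin polyadenylation signal; the short "HBB" hit just upstream is most likely part of that globin 3′ region rather than a functional coding element. The backbone also carries lac promoter/operator remnants, small lacI and CMV enhancer fragments, and an SV40 origin with an SV40 poly(A) signal. The SV40 origin could allow episomal replication in cells expressing large T antigen. The depositor and sequencing-derived records show the same feature layout and differ by only a few nucleotides in length.

According to the record, the associated work uses serine integrases as controllers of genetic switches in eukaryotic cells. This plasmid therefore serves as the integrase supply vector, presumably delivered alongside a target construct carrying the matching attachment sites, which are not part of this plasmid.
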