Features (pLannotate 1.2.2; 16 found; start..end, strand, type, name):
      4..23      +  enhancer       CMV enhancer (fragment): human cytomegalovirus immediate early enhancer
     46..1257    +  promoter       UbC promoter: human ubiquitin C promoter
   1275..1295    +  misc_feature   MCS (fragment): multiple cloning site
   2690..2761    +  CDS            HBB (fragment): HBB_PONPY - Experimental evidence at transcript level: Swiss-Prot protein existence level 2. Involved in oxygen transport from the lung to the various peripheral tissues. From Pongo pygmaeus (Bornean orangutan).
   2832..2887    +  polyA_signal   β-globin poly(A) signal: rabbit β-globin polyadenylation signal (Gil and Proudfoot, 1987)
   3270..3286    -  protein_bind   lac operator: The lac repressor binds to the lac operator to inhibit transcription in E. coli. This inhibition can be relieved by adding lactose or isopropyl-β-D-thiogalactopyranoside (IPTG). lac repressor encoded by lacI
   3294..3324    -  promoter       lac promoter: promoter for the E. coli lac operon
   3339..3360    -  protein_bind   CAP binding site: CAP binding activates transcription in the presence of cAMP. E. coli catabolite activator protein
   3373..3412    -  CDS            lacI (fragment): lac repressor; lacI; The lac repressor binds to the lac operator to inhibit transcription in E. coli. This inhibition can be relieved by adding lactose or isopropyl-β-D-thiogalactopyranoside (IPTG).
   3419..3441    +  promoter       SV40 promoter (fragment): SV40 enhancer and early promoter
   3465..3600    +  rep_origin     SV40 ori: SV40 origin of replication
   3620..3754    +  polyA_signal   SV40 poly(A) signal: SV40 polyadenylation signal
   3756..3810    -  CDS            lacI (fragment): lac repressor; lacI; The lac repressor binds to the lac operator to inhibit transcription in E. coli. This inhibition can be relieved by adding lactose or isopropyl-β-D-thiogalactopyranoside (IPTG).
   3993..4581    -  rep_origin     ori: high-copy-number ColE1/pMB1/pBR322/pUC origin of replication
   4752..5612    -  CDS            AmpR: β-lactamase; bla; confers resistance to ampicillin, carbenicillin, and related antibiotics
   5613..5717    -  promoter       AmpR promoter: bla
>Addgene plasmid #127516 | INCTbiosyn-pUB-HspINT9 | depositor full sequence | sequence record 244150 | Full Sequence
GTCGACATTGATTATTGACTAGTAACCCGTGTCGGCTCCAGATCTGGCCTCCGCGCCGGGTTTTGGCGCC
TCCCGCGGGCGCCCCCCTCCTCACGGCGAGCGCTGCCACGTCAGACGAAGGGCGCAGCGAGCGTCCTGAT
CCTTCCGCCCGGACGCTCAGGACAGCGGCCCGCTGCTCATAAGACTCGGCCTTAGAACCCCAGTATCAGC
AGAAGGACATTTTAGGACGGGACTTGGGTGACTCTAGGGCACTGGTTTTCTTTCCAGAGAGCGGAACAGG
CGAGGAAAAGTAGTCCCTTCTCGGCGATTCTGCGGAGGGATCTCCGTGGGGCGGTGAACGCCGATGATTA
TATAAGGACGCGCCGGGTGTGGCACAGCTAGTTCCGTCGCAGCCGGGATTTGGGTCGCGGTTCTTGTTTG
TGGATCGCTGTGATCGTCACTTGGTGAGTAGCGGGCTGCTGGGCTGGCCGGGGCTTTCGTGGCCGCCGGG
CCGCTCGGTGGGACGGAAGCGTGTGGAGAGACCGCCAAGGGCTGTAGTCTGGGTCCGCGAGCAAGGTTGC
CCTGAACTGGGGGTTGGGGGGAGCGCAGCAAAATGGCGGCTGTTCCCGAGTCTTGAATGGAAGACGCTTG
TGAGGCGGGCTGTGAGGTCGTTGAAACAAGGTGGGGGGCATGGTGGGCGGCAAGAACCCAAGGTCTTGAG
GCCTTCGCTAATGCGGGAAAGCTCTTATTCGGGTGAGATGGGCTGGGGCACCATCTGGGGACCCTGACGT
GAAGTTTGTCACTGACTGGAGAACTCGGGTTTGTCGTCTGGTTGCGGGGGCGGCAGTTATGCGGTGCCGT
TGGGCAGTGCACCCGTACCTTTGGGAGCGCGCGCCTCGTCGTGTCGTGACGTCACCCGTTCTGTTGGCTT
ATAATGCAGGGTGGGGCCACCTGCCGGTAGGTGTGCGGTAGGCTTTTCTCCGTCGCAGGACGCAGGGTTC
GGGCCTAGGGTAGGCTCTCCTGAATCGACAGGCGCCGGACCTCTGGTGAGGGGAGGGATAAGTGAGGCGT
CAGTTTCTTTGGTCGGTTTTATGTACCTATCTTCTTAAGTAGCTGAAGCTCCGGTTTTGAACTATGCGCT
CGGGGTTGGCGAGTGTGTTTTGTGAAGTTTTTTAGGCACCTTTTGAAATGTAATCATTTGGGTCAATATG
TAATTTTCAGTGTTAGACTAGTAAATTGTCCGCTAAATTCTGGCCGTTTTTGGCTTTTTTGTTAGACGAA
GCTTGGGCTGCAGGTCGAGCTCAAGCTTCGAATTCATGAAGGTGGCCATTTACACGCGAGTGAGTACTTT
GGAACAGAAGGAGAAGGGGCATAGTATTGAGGAACAGGAACGCAAGCTGCGGGCCTACAGTGACATCAAC
GATTGGAAAATCCATAAAGTATACACTGACGCAGGATACAGCGGGGCGAAAAAGGATCGCCCAGCACTTC
AGGAAATGTTGAATGAGATTGATAATTTTGACCTCGTCCTCGTCTACAAGTTGGATAGGCTTACAAGGAG
TGTGAAAGACCTCCTTGAGATTCTCGAGCTGTTTGAAAACAAGAACGTCCTGTTTAGATCAGCCACTGAG
GTCTACGATACTACGTCAGCTATGGGTCGGCTCTTTGTTACTCTGGTTGGCGCTATGGCTGAGTGGGAAC
GCACGACAATTCAGGAGAGAACTGCGATGGGGCGACGAGCGAGTGCTCGGAAAGGACTTGCCAAGACTGT
TCCACCGTTTTACTACGACAGGGTGAATGATAAGTTTGTTCCCAACGAATATAAAAAGGTCCTGCGCTTC
GCGGTCGAAGAGGCAAAAAAAGGGACAAGCTTGCGAGAGATCACCATTAAACTGAATAACTCCAAGTATA
AAGCTCCATTGGGCAAGAATTGGCATCGAAGTGTGATAGGAAATGCACTGACGAGCCCGGTTGCCAGGGG
GCACTTGGTCTTTGGCGACATTTTTGTCGAGAACACCCATGAGGCGATTATAAGTGAAGAAGAGTACGAG
GAGATAAAACTCAGGATCTCTGAGAAAACGAATAGCACAATAGTTAAGCACAACGCCATATTCAGATCAA
AACTGCTGTGTCCCAATTGCAACCAGAAGCTGACACTGAATACCGTGAAACATACCCCAAAGAACAAGGA
GGTTTGGTATTCTAAACTGTACTTCTGCAGTAATTGCAAGAACACAAAGAACAAAAATGCATGCAACATT
GACGAGGGAGAGGTGCTGAAGCAATTTTATAATTACCTGAAGCAATTTGACCTGACGTCCTACAAAATAG
AAAACCAGCCGAAAGAAATTGAGGATGTGGGGATCGACATCGAAAAGCTTCGCAAGGAGCGGGCACGATG
CCAGACACTTTTCATTGAGGGCATGATGGACAAAGATGAAGCTTTTCCCATCATTTCAAGAATAGATAAG
GAGATCCATGAGTATGAGAAGCGGAAGGATAACGACAAGGGGAAGACGTTCAACTACGAGAAGATAAAGA
ATTTCAAGTACTCCCTTCTTAATGGGTGGGAACTCATGGAAGACGAGCTGAAAACGGAATTCATCAAAAT
GGCTATCAAAAACATCCACTTCGAGTATGTGAAGGGGATTAAAGGTAAAAGACAAAATAGTCTCAAGATA
ACCGGTATAGAGTTTTACTAAGCGGCCGCACTCCTCAGGTGCAGGCTGCCTATCAGAAGGTGGTGGCTGG
TGTGGCCAATGCCCTGGCTCACAAATACCACTGAGATCTTTTTCCCTCTGCCAAAAATTATGGGGACATC
ATGAAGCCCCTTGAGCATCTGACTTCTGGCTAATAAAGGAAATTTATTTTCATTGCAATAGTGTGTTGGA
ATTTTTTGTGTCTCTCACTCGGAAGGACATATGGGAGGGCAAATCATTTAAAACATCAGAATGAGTATTT
GGTTTAGAGTTTGGCAACATATGCCATATGCTGGCTGCCATGAACAAAGGTGGCTATAAAGAGGTCATCA
GTATATGAAACAGCCCCCTGCTGTCCATTCCTTATTCCATAGAAAAGCCTTGACTTGAGGTTAGATTTTT
TTTATATTTTGTTTTGTGTTATTTTTTTCTTTAACATCCCTAAAATTTTCCTTACATGTTTTACTAGCCA
GATTTTTCCTCCTCTCCTGACTACTCCCAGTCATAGCTGTCCCTCTTCTCTTATGAAGATCCCTCGACCT
GCAGCCCAAGCTTGGCGTAATCATGGTCATAGCTGTTTCCTGTGTGAAATTGTTATCCGCTCACAATTCC
ACACAACATACGAGCCGGAAGCATAAAGTGTAAAGCCTGGGGTGCCTAATGAGTGAGCTAACTCACATTA
ATTGCGTTGCGCTCACTGCCCGCTTTCCAGTCGGGAAACCTGTCGTGCCAGCGGATCCGCATCTCAATTA
GTCAGCAACCATAGTCCCGCCCCTAACTCCGCCCATCCCGCCCCTAACTCCGCCCAGTTCCGCCCATTCT
CCGCCCCATGGCTGACTAATTTTTTTTATTTATGCAGAGGCCGAGGCCGCCTCGGCCTCTGAGCTATTCC
AGAAGTAGTGAGGAGGCTTTTTTGGAGGCCTAGGCTTTTGCAAAAAGCTAACTTGTTTATTGCAGCTTAT
AATGGTTACAAATAAAGCAATAGCATCACAAATTTCACAAATAAAGCATTTTTTTCACTGCATTCTAGTT
GTGGTTTGTCCAAACTCATCAATGTATCTTATCATGTCTGGATCCGCTGCATTAATGAATCGGCCAACGC
GCGGGGAGAGGCGGTTTGCGTATTGGGCGCTCTTCCGCTTCCTCGCTCACTGACTCGCTGCGCTCGGTCG
TTCGGCTGCGGCGAGCGGTATCAGCTCACTCAAAGGCGGTAATACGGTTATCCACAGAATCAGGGGATAA
CGCAGGAAAGAACATGTGAGCAAAAGGCCAGCAAAAGGCCAGGAACCGTAAAAAGGCCGCGTTGCTGGCG
TTTTTCCATAGGCTCCGCCCCCCTGACGAGCATCACAAAAATCGACGCTCAAGTCAGAGGTGGCGAAACC
CGACAGGACTATAAAGATACCAGGCGTTTCCCCCTGGAAGCTCCCTCGTGCGCTCTCCTGTTCCGACCCT
GCCGCTTACCGGATACCTGTCCGCCTTTCTCCCTTCGGGAAGCGTGGCGCTTTCTCAATGCTCACGCTGT
AGGTATCTCAGTTCGGTGTAGGTCGTTCGCTCCAAGCTGGGCTGTGTGCACGAACCCCCCGTTCAGCCCG
ACCGCTGCGCCTTATCCGGTAACTATCGTCTTGAGTCCAACCCGGTAAGACACGACTTATCGCCACTGGC
AGCAGCCACTGGTAACAGGATTAGCAGAGCGAGGTATGTAGGCGGTGCTACAGAGTTCTTGAAGTGGTGG
CCTAACTACGGCTACACTAGAAGGACAGTATTTGGTATCTGCGCTCTGCTGAAGCCAGTTACCTTCGGAA
AAAGAGTTGGTAGCTCTTGATCCGGCAAACAAACCACCGCTGGTAGCGGTGGTTTTTTTGTTTGCAAGCA
GCAGATTACGCGCAGAAAAAAAGGATCTCAAGAAGATCCTTTGATCTTTTCTACGGGGTCTGACGCTCAG
TGGAACGAAAACTCACGTTAAGGGATTTTGGTCATGAGATTATCAAAAAGGATCTTCACCTAGATCCTTT
TAAATTAAAAATGAAGTTTTAAATCAATCTAAAGTATATATGAGTAAACTTGGTCTGACAGTTACCAATG
CTTAATCAGTGAGGCACCTATCTCAGCGATCTGTCTATTTCGTTCATCCATAGTTGCCTGACTCCCCGTC
GTGTAGATAACTACGATACGGGAGGGCTTACCATCTGGCCCCAGTGCTGCAATGATACCGCGAGACCCAC
GCTCACCGGCTCCAGATTTATCAGCAATAAACCAGCCAGCCGGAAGGGCCGAGCGCAGAAGTGGTCCTGC
AACTTTATCCGCCTCCATCCAGTCTATTAATTGTTGCCGGGAAGCTAGAGTAAGTAGTTCGCCAGTTAAT
AGTTTGCGCAACGTTGTTGCCATTGCTACAGGCATCGTGGTGTCACGCTCGTCGTTTGGTATGGCTTCAT
TCAGCTCCGGTTCCCAACGATCAAGGCGAGTTACATGATCCCCCATGTTGTGCAAAAAAGCGGTTAGCTC
CTTCGGTCCTCCGATCGTTGTCAGAAGTAAGTTGGCCGCAGTGTTATCACTCATGGTTATGGCAGCACTG
CATAATTCTCTTACTGTCATGCCATCCGTAAGATGCTTTTCTGTGACTGGTGAGTACTCAACCAAGTCAT
TCTGAGAATAGTGTATGCGGCGACCGAGTTGCTCTTGCCCGGCGTCAATACGGGATAATACCGCGCCACA
TAGCAGAACTTTAAAAGTGCTCATCATTGGAAAACGTTCTTCGGGGCGAAAACTCTCAAGGATCTTACCG
CTGTTGAGATCCAGTTCGATGTAACCCACTCGTGCACCCAACTGATCTTCAGCATCTTTTACTTTCACCA
GCGTTTCTGGGTGAGCAAAAACAGGAAGGCAAAATGCCGCAAAAAAGGGAATAAGGGCGACACGGAAATG
TTGAATACTCATACTCTTCCTTTTTCAATATTATTGAAGCATTTATCAGGGTTATTGTCTCATGAGCGGA
TACATATTTGAATGTATTTAGAAAAATAAACAAATAGGGGTTCCGCGCACATTTCCCCGAAAAGTGCCAC
CTG
