Features (pLannotate 1.2.2; 16 found; start..end, strand, type, name):
     50..69      +  enhancer       CMV enhancer (fragment): human cytomegalovirus immediate early enhancer
     92..1303    +  promoter       UbC promoter: human ubiquitin C promoter
   1321..1341    +  misc_feature   MCS (fragment): multiple cloning site
   2736..2807    +  CDS            HBB (fragment): HBB_PONPY - Experimental evidence at transcript level: Swiss-Prot protein existence level 2. Involved in oxygen transport from the lung to the various peripheral tissues. From Pongo pygmaeus (Bornean orangutan).
   2878..2933    +  polyA_signal   β-globin poly(A) signal: rabbit β-globin polyadenylation signal (Gil and Proudfoot, 1987)
   3318..3334    -  protein_bind   lac operator: The lac repressor binds to the lac operator to inhibit transcription in E. coli. This inhibition can be relieved by adding lactose or isopropyl-β-D-thiogalactopyranoside (IPTG). lac repressor encoded by lacI
   3342..3372    -  promoter       lac promoter: promoter for the E. coli lac operon
   3387..3408    -  protein_bind   CAP binding site: CAP binding activates transcription in the presence of cAMP. E. coli catabolite activator protein
   3421..3460    -  CDS            lacI (fragment): lac repressor; lacI; The lac repressor binds to the lac operator to inhibit transcription in E. coli. This inhibition can be relieved by adding lactose or isopropyl-β-D-thiogalactopyranoside (IPTG).
   3467..3489    +  promoter       SV40 promoter (fragment): SV40 enhancer and early promoter
   3513..3648    +  rep_origin     SV40 ori: SV40 origin of replication
   3668..3802    +  polyA_signal   SV40 poly(A) signal: SV40 polyadenylation signal
   3804..3858    -  CDS            lacI (fragment): lac repressor; lacI; The lac repressor binds to the lac operator to inhibit transcription in E. coli. This inhibition can be relieved by adding lactose or isopropyl-β-D-thiogalactopyranoside (IPTG).
   4041..4629    -  rep_origin     ori: high-copy-number ColE1/pMB1/pBR322/pUC origin of replication
   4800..5660    -  CDS            AmpR: β-lactamase; bla; confers resistance to ampicillin, carbenicillin, and related antibiotics
   5661..19      -  promoter       AmpR promoter (across the origin): bla
>Addgene plasmid #127516 | INCTbiosyn-pUB-HspINT9 | addgene full sequence | sequence record 250818 | Addgene NGS Result
AACAAATAGGGGTTCCGCGCACATTTCCCCGAAAAGTGCCACCTGGGTCGACATTGATTATTGACTAGTA
ACCCGTGTCGGCTCCAGATCTGGCCTCCGCGCCGGGTTTTGGCGCCTCCCGCGGGCGCCCCCCTCCTCAC
GGCGAGCGCTGCCACGTCAGACGAAGGGCGCAGCGAGCGTCCTGATCCTTCCGCCCGGACGCTCAGGACA
GCGGCCCGCTGCTCATAAGACTCGGCCTTAGAACCCCAGTATCAGCAGAAGGACATTTTAGGACGGGACT
TGGGTGACTCTAGGGCACTGGTTTTCTTTCCAGAGAGCGGAACAGGCGAGGAAAAGTAGTCCCTTCTCGG
CGATTCTGCGGAGGGATCTCCGTGGGGCGGTGAACGCCGATGATTATATAAGGACGCGCCGGGTGTGGCA
CAGCTAGTTCCGTCGCAGCCGGGATTTGGGTCGCGGTTCTTGTTTGTGGATCGCTGTGATCGTCACTTGG
TGAGTAGCGGGCTGCTGGGCTGGCCGGGGCTTTCGTGGCCGCCGGGCCGCTCGGTGGGACGGAAGCGTGT
GGAGAGACCGCCAAGGGCTGTAGTCTGGGTCCGCGAGCAAGGTTGCCCTGAACTGGGGGTTGGGGGGAGC
GCAGCAAAATGGCGGCTGTTCCCGAGTCTTGAATGGAAGACGCTTGTGAGGCGGGCTGTGAGGTCGTTGA
AACAAGGTGGGGGGCATGGTGGGCGGCAAGAACCCAAGGTCTTGAGGCCTTCGCTAATGCGGGAAAGCTC
TTATTCGGGTGAGATGGGCTGGGGCACCATCTGGGGACCCTGACGTGAAGTTTGTCACTGACTGGAGAAC
TCGGTTTGTCGTCTGTTGCGGGGGCGGCAGTTATGGCGGTGCCGTTGGGCAGTGCACCCGTACCTTTGGG
AGCGCGCGCCCTCGTCGTGTCGTGACGTCACCCGTTCTGTTGGCTTATAATGCAGGGTGGGGCCACCTGC
CGGTAGGTGTGCGGTAGGCTTTTCTCCGTCGCAGGACGCAGGGTTCGGGCCTAGGGTAGGCTCTCCTGAA
TCGACAGGCGCCGGACCTCTGGTGAGGGGAGGGATAAGTGAGGCGTCAGTTTCTTTGGTCGGTTTTATGT
ACCTATCTTCTTAAGTAGCTGAAGCTCCGGTTTTGAACTATGCGCTCGGGGTTGGCGAGTGTGTTTTGTG
AAGTTTTTTAGGCACCTTTTGAAATGTAATCATTTGGGTCAATATGTAATTTTCAGTGTTAGACTAGTAA
ATTGTCCGCTAAATTCTGGCCGTTTTTGGCTTTTTTGTTAGACGAAGCTTGGGCTGCAGGTCGAGCTCAA
GCTTCGAATTCATGAAGGTGGCCATTTACACGCGAGTGAGTACTTTGGAACAGAAGGAGAAGGGGCATAG
TATTGAGGAACAGGAACGCAAGCTGCGGGCCTACAGTGACATCAACGATTGGAAAATCCATAAAGTATAC
ACTGACGCAGGATACAGCGGGGCGAAAAAGGATCGCCCAGCACTTCAGGAAATGTTGAATGAGATTGATA
ATTTTGACCTCGTCCTCGTCTACAAGTTGGATAGGCTTACAAGGAGTGTGAAAGACCTCCTTGAGATTCT
CGAGCTGTTTGAAAACAAGAACGTCCTGTTTAGATCAGCCACTGAGGTCTACGATACTACGTCAGCTATG
GGTCGGCTCTTTGTTACTCTGGTTGGCGCTATGGCTGAGTGGGAACGCACGACAATTCAGGAGAGAACTG
CGATGGGGCGACGAGCGAGTGCTCGGAAAGGACTTGCCAAGACTGTTCCACCGTTTTACTACGACAGGGT
GAATGATAAGTTTGTTCCCAACGAATATAAAAAGGTCCTGCGCTTCGCGGTCGAAGAGGCAAAAAAAGGG
ACAAGCTTGCGAGAGATCACCATTAAACTGAATAACTCCAAGTATAAAGCTCCATTGGGCAAGAATTGGC
ATCGAAGTGTGATAGGAAATGCACTGACGAGCCCGGTTGCCAGGGGGCACTTGGTCTTTGGCGACATTTT
TGTCGAGAACACCCATGAGGCGATTATAAGTGAAGAAGAGTACGAGGAGATAAAACTCAGGATCTCTGAG
AAAACGAATAGCACAATAGTTAAGCACAACGCCATATTCAGATCAAAACTGCTGTGTCCCAATTGCAACC
AGAAGCTGACACTGAATACCGTGAAACATACCCCAAAGAACAAGGAGGTTTGGTATTCTAAACTGTACTT
CTGCAGTAATTGCAAGAACACAAAGAACAAAAATGCATGCAACATTGACGAGGGAGAGGTGCTGAAGCAA
TTTTATAATTACCTGAAGCAATTTGACCTGACGTCCTACAAAATAGAAAACCAGCCGAAAGAAATTGAGG
ATGTGGGGATCGACATCGAAAAGCTTCGCAAGGAGCGGGCACGATGCCAGACACTTTTCATTGAGGGCAT
GATGGACAAAGATGAAGCTTTTCCCATCATTTCAAGAATAGATAAGGAGATCCATGAGTATGAGAAGCGG
AAGGATAACGACAAGGGGAAGACGTTCAACTACGAGAAGATAAAGAATTTCAAGTACTCCCTTCTTAATG
GGTGGGAACTCATGGAAGACGAGCTGAAAACGGAATTCATCAAAATGGCTATCAAAAACATCCACTTCGA
GTATGTGAAGGGGATTAAAGGTAAAAGACAAAATAGTCTCAAGATAACCGGTATAGAGTTTTACTAAGCG
GCCGCACTCCTCAGGTGCAGGCTGCCTATCAGAAGGTGGTGGCTGGTGTGGCCAATGCCCTGGCTCACAA
ATACCACTGAGATCTTTTTCCCTCTGCCAAAAATTATGGGGACATCATGAAGCCCCTTGAGCATCTGACT
TCTGGCTAATAAAGGAAATTTATTTTCATTGCAATAGTGTGTTGGAATTTTTTGTGTCTCTCACTCGGAA
GGACATATGGGAGGGCAAATCATTTAAAACATCAGAATGAGTATTTGGTTTAGAGTTTGGCAACATATGC
CCATATGCTGGCTGCCATGAACAAAGGTTGGCTATAAAGAGGTCATCAGTATATGAAACAGCCCCCTGCT
GTCCATTCCTTATTCCATAGAAAAGCCTTGACTTGAGGTTAGATTTTTTTTATATTTTGTTTTGTGTTAT
TTTTTTCTTTAACATCCCTAAAATTTTCCTTACATGTTTTACTAGCCAGATTTTTCCTCCTCTCCTGACT
ACTCCCAGTCATAGCTGTCCCTCTTCTCTTATGGAGATCCCTCGACCTGCAGCCCAAGCTTGGCGTAATC
ATGGTCATAGCTGTTTCCTGTGTGAAATTGTTATCCGCTCACAATTCCACACAACATACGAGCCGGAAGC
ATAAAGTGTAAAGCCTGGGGTGCCTAATGAGTGAGCTAACTCACATTAATTGCGTTGCGCTCACTGCCCG
CTTTCCAGTCGGGAAACCTGTCGTGCCAGCGGATCCGCATCTCAATTAGTCAGCAACCATAGTCCCGCCC
CTAACTCCGCCCATCCCGCCCCTAACTCCGCCCAGTTCCGCCCATTCTCCGCCCCATGGCTGACTAATTT
TTTTTATTTATGCAGAGGCCGAGGCCGCCTCGGCCTCTGAGCTATTCCAGAAGTAGTGAGGAGGCTTTTT
TGGAGGCCTAGGCTTTTGCAAAAAGCTAACTTGTTTATTGCAGCTTATAATGGTTACAAATAAAGCAATA
GCATCACAAATTTCACAAATAAAGCATTTTTTTCACTGCATTCTAGTTGTGGTTTGTCCAAACTCATCAA
TGTATCTTATCATGTCTGGATCCGCTGCATTAATGAATCGGCCAACGCGCGGGGAGAGGCGGTTTGCGTA
TTGGGCGCTCTTCCGCTTCCTCGCTCACTGACTCGCTGCGCTCGGTCGTTCGGCTGCGGCGAGCGGTATC
AGCTCACTCAAAGGCGGTAATACGGTTATCCACAGAATCAGGGGATAACGCAGGAAAGAACATGTGAGCA
AAAGGCCAGCAAAAGGCCAGGAACCGTAAAAAGGCCGCGTTGCTGGCGTTTTTCCATAGGCTCCGCCCCC
CTGACGAGCATCACAAAAATCGACGCTCAAGTCAGAGGTGGCGAAACCCGACAGGACTATAAAGATACCA
GGCGTTTCCCCCTGGAAGCTCCCTCGTGCGCTCTCCTGTTCCGACCCTGCCGCTTACCGGATACCTGTCC
GCCTTTCTCCCTTCGGGAAGCGTGGCGCTTTCTCATAGCTCACGCTGTAGGTATCTCAGTTCGGTGTAGG
TCGTTCGCTCCAAGCTGGGCTGTGTGCACGAACCCCCCGTTCAGCCCGACCGCTGCGCCTTATCCGGTAA
CTATCGTCTTGAGTCCAACCCGGTAAGACACGACTTATCGCCACTGGCAGCAGCCACTGGTAACAGGATT
AGCAGAGCGAGGTATGTAGGCGGTGCTACAGAGTTCTTGAAGTGGTGGCCTAACTACGGCTACACTAGAA
GAACAGTATTTGGTATCTGCGCTCTGCTGAAGCCAGTTACCTTCGGAAAAAGAGTTGGTAGCTCTTGATC
CGGCAAACAAACCACCGCTGGTAGCGGTGGTTTTTTTGTTTGCAAGCAGCAGATTACGCGCAGAAAAAAA
GGATCTCAAGAAGATCCTTTGATCTTTTCTACGGGGTCTGACGCTCAGTGGAACGAAAACTCACGTTAAG
GGATTTTGGTCATGAGATTATCAAAAAGGATCTTCACCTAGATCCTTTTAAATTAAAAATGAAGTTTTAA
ATCAATCTAAAGTATATATGAGTAAACTTGGTCTGACAGTTACCAATGCTTAATCAGTGAGGCACCTATC
TCAGCGATCTGTCTATTTCGTTCATCCATAGTTGCCTGACTCCCCGTCGTGTAGATAACTACGATACGGG
AGGGCTTACCATCTGGCCCCAGTGCTGCAATGATACCGCGAGACCCACGCTCACCGGCTCCAGATTTATC
AGCAATAAACCAGCCAGCCGGAAGGGCCGAGCGCAGAAGTGGTCCTGCAACTTTATCCGCCTCCATCCAG
TCTATTAATTGTTGCCGGGAAGCTAGAGTAAGTAGTTCGCCAGTTAATAGTTTGCGCAACGTTGTTGCCA
TTGCTACAGGCATCGTGGTGTCACGCTCGTCGTTTGGTATGGCTTCATTCAGCTCCGGTTCCCAACGATC
AAGGCGAGTTACATGATCCCCCATGTTGTGCAAAAAAGCGGTTAGCTCCTTCGGTCCTCCGATCGTTGTC
AGAAGTAAGTTGGCCGCAGTGTTATCACTCATGGTTATGGCAGCACTGCATAATTCTCTTACTGTCATGC
CATCCGTAAGATGCTTTTCTGTGACTGGTGAGTACTCAACCAAGTCATTCTGAGAATAGTGTATGCGGCG
ACCGAGTTGCTCTTGCCCGGCGTCAATACGGGATAATACCGCGCCACATAGCAGAACTTTAAAAGTGCTC
ATCATTGGAAAACGTTCTTCGGGGCGAAAACTCTCAAGGATCTTACCGCTGTTGAGATCCAGTTCGATGT
AACCCACTCGTGCACCCAACTGATCTTCAGCATCTTTTACTTTCACCAGCGTTTCTGGGTGAGCAAAAAC
AGGAAGGCAAAATGCCGCAAAAAAGGGAATAAGGGCGACACGGAAATGTTGAATACTCATACTCTTCCTT
TTTCAATATTATTGAAGCATTTATCAGGGTTATTGTCTCATGAGCGGATACATATTTGAATGTATTTAGA
AAAATA
